Addgene plasmid #52238: pUASp YFP Rac2 CA
Purpose: Drosophila expression of YFP-Rac2 constitutively active mutant
Depositing lab: Matthew Scott. Depositing organization: Stanford University.
Backbone
  Vector backbone: pUASp
  Backbone size w/o insert (bp): 9939
  Vector type: Insect Expression ; Drosophila
Growth in bacteria
  Bacterial resistance: Ampicillin, 100 μg/mL
  Growth temperature: 37°C
  Growth strain: Top10
  Copy number: Unknown
Gene/Insert
  Gene/Insert name: Rac2
  Species: D. melanogaster (fly)
  Mutation: Q61L; CA mutation
  Entrez Gene: Rac2 (a.k.a. Dmel_CG8556, CG8556, D-Rac 2, D-Rac2, DRac2, DRacB, DmRAC2, Dmel\CG8556, Drac1b, Drac2, P48554, Rac, Rac GTPase, Rac-2, Rac1, Rac1b, RacB, rac2)
  Promoter: GAL4
  Tag / fusion protein: YFP (N terminal on backbone)
  Cloning method: Gateway Cloning
  Sequencing primers: 5′ EGFP-C; 3′ pUASp-3 (5'-AGGTTTAACCAGGGGATGCT-3')
Terms and licenses: Academic/Nonprofit Terms; Industry Terms: Not Available to Industry
How to cite: pUASp YFP Rac2 CA was a gift from Matthew Scott (Addgene plasmid # 52238 ; http://n2t.net/addgene:52238 ; RRID:Addgene_52238)
