[The description below was written by a language model from this plasmid's Addgene catalogue record.]
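Description:
pUASp YFP Rac2 CA is a Drosophila expression plasmid built on the pUASp backbone (about 9.9 kb without the insert). It is designed for GAL4-dependent expression of a fluorescently tagged, constitutively active form of the small GTPase Rac2. The plasmid is propagated in E. coli under ampicillin selection; its copy number is not recorded, and no feature table is provided, so the origin of replication and any fly transformation marker or transposon ends are not documented here.

The insert is the D. melanogaster Rac2 coding sequence carrying a Q61L substitution, introduced by Gateway recombination cloning. In Rho-family GTPases, this change at the catalytic glutamine impairs GTP hydrolysis. The protein is therefore locked in its GTP-bound, signalling-competent state, which is why the record labels the mutant "CA". YFP is supplied by the backbone and is fused to the N terminus of Rac2. This leaves free the C-terminal end, which small GTPases generally require for lipid modification and membrane association.

The promoter field is given as GAL4, meaning that transcription is driven by upstream activating sequences that respond to the yeast GAL4 activator. In the binary GAL4/UAS system, the transgene is silent until it is combined with a GAL4 driver, which sets the tissue and timing of expression. pUASp-type vectors are generally chosen because they allow expression in the female germline as well as in somatic tissues.

The construct is suited to visualising the localisation of activated Rac2 and to testing the consequences of sustained Rac2 signalling in chosen fly tissues. The record does not specify particular applications beyond Drosophila expression.
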