>Addgene plasmid #52238 | pUASp YFP Rac2 CA | addgene partial sequence | sequence record 81607 | EGFP-C 5'-CATGGTCCTGCTGGAGTTCGTG-3'
TCGGCATGGACGAGCTGTACAAGTCCGGACTCAGATCTCGAGCTCAAGCTTCGAATTCTGCAGTCGACGG
TACCGCGGGCCCGGGATCATCAACAAGTTTGTACAAAAAAGCAGGCTTAATGCAGGCCATCAAGTGTGTG
GTTGTGGGCGACGGAGCGGTGGGAAAGACCTGTCTGCTGATCAGCTATACGACCAACGCCTTCCCCGGCG
AGTACATACCCACGGTGTTCGACAACTATTCGGCGAATGTGATGGTGGATGCCAAGCCCATCAATCTGGG
CCTCTGGGATACGGCTGGACTAGAGGACTACGATCGCCTGAGGCCGCTATCCTATCCGCAAACGGATGTC
TTTCTCATCTGTTTCTCACTGGTGAATCCGGCATCGTTTGAGAATGTGCGAGCCAAATGGTTTCCCGAGG
TGCGTCATCATTGCCCGAGTGTGCCGATAATCCTGGTCGGCACCAAACTGGATCTGCGCGACGATAAGCA
GACGATCGAGAAGCTGAAGGACAAGAAGCTAACACCGATCACCTATCCCCAAGGACTGGCGATGGCCAAG
GAAATAGCTGCGGTCAAGTATCTGGAGTGCTCGGCCCTGACCCAAAAGGGTCTGAAGACGGTCTTCGACG
AGGCCATACGATCCGTGCTATGTCCTGTCGTTCGAGGACCCAAGCGGCACAAGTGCGCCCTGCTCTAAAA
CCCAGCTTTCTTGTACAAAGTGGTTGATGATCCTCTAGAGTCGACCTCGAACGTTAACGTTAACGTAACG
TTAACTCGAGGAGCTTGATAACATTATACCTAAACCCATGGTCAAGAGTAAACATTTCTGCCTTTGAAGT
TGAGAACACAATTAAGCATCCCCTGGTTAAACCTGACATTCATACTTGTTAATAGCGCCATAAACATAGC
ACCCAATTTCGAAGAAATCAGTTAAAAGCAATTAGCAATTAGCAATTAGCAATAACTCTGCTGACT
